>Addgene plasmid #66281 | FFA2-Tango | addgene full sequence | sequence record 417863 | Addgene NGS Result
GACATTGATTATTGACTAGTTATTAATAGTAATCAATTACGGGGTCATTAGTTCATAGCCCATATATGGA
GTTCCGCGTTACATAACTTACGGTAAATGGCCCGCCTGGCTGACCGCCCAACGACCCCCGCCCATTGACG
TCAATAATGACGTATGTTCCCATAGTAACGCCAATAGGGACTTTCCATTGACGTCAATGGGTGGAGTATT
TACGGTAAACTGCCCACTTGGCAGTACATCAAGTGTATCATATGCCAAGTACGCCCCCTATTGACGTCAA
TGACGGTAAATGGCCCGCCTGGCATTATGCCCAGTACATGACCTTATGGGACTTTCCTACTTGGCAGTAC
ATCTACGTATTAGTCATCGCTATTACCATGGTGATGCGGTTTTGGCAGTACATCAATGGGCGTGGATAGC
GGTTTGACTCACGGGGATTTCCAAGTCTCCACCCCATTGACGTCAATGGGAGTTTGTTTTGGCACCAAAA
TCAACGGGACTTTCCAAAATGTCGTAACAACTCCGCCCCATTGACGCAAATGGGCGGTAGGCGTGTACGG
TGGGAGGTCTATATAAGCAGAGCTCTCTGGCTAACTAGAGAACCCACTGCTTACTGGCTTATCGAAATTA
ATACGACTCACTATAGGGAGACCCAAGCTGGCTAGCGTTTAAACTTAAGCTTGGTACCGAGCTCGGATCC
ACTAGTCCAGTGTGGTGGAATTCTGCAGATATCCAGCACAGTGGCGGCCGCGCCACCATGAAGACGATCA
TCGCCCTGAGCTACATCTTCTGCCTGGTATTCGCCGACTACAAGGACGATGATGACGCCAGCATCGATAT
GCTTCCAGACTGGAAATCTTCCCTGATACTGATGGCCTACATAATTATTTTCCTTACAGGTCTCCCTGCT
AATCTGCTGGCCCTGAGGGCTTTTGTCGGCAGGATCCGCCAGCCCCAACCCGCCCCTGTCCACATCCTCT
TGCTGTCCCTGACCCTGGCGGATCTCCTGTTGCTGCTTCTTCTCCCTTTTAAGATTATTGAAGCCGCTTC
CAATTTCAGGTGGTACTTGCCCAAGGTGGTATGCGCCCTTACCTCCTTTGGCTTCTACAGTAGCATCTAC
TGCTCCACTTGGCTTTTGGCAGGAATCTCCATTGAGCGCTATCTCGGCGTAGCATTCCCCGTGCAGTACA
AGCTCTCACGCCGCCCTCTCTATGGAGTGATAGCTGCACTCGTGGCTTGGGTTATGAGTTTCGGCCATTG
CACCATCGTGATTATCGTACAGTATCTGAATACCACCGAGCAGGTGAGGAGCGGGAACGAAATAACATGT
TACGAGAATTTTACGGATAATCAGCTCGACGTCGTTTTGCCGGTTCGGCTGGAACTGTGCTTGGTGCTGT
TCTTCATCCCAATGGCAGTTACCATCTTTTGTTATTGGAGATTTGTGTGGATCATGCTTTCCCAACCTTT
GGTAGGGGCACAGAGAAGGCGCCGAGCTGTTGGATTGGCTGTTGTTACCCTGCTGAATTTCCTCGTGTGC
TTTGGCCCATATAATGTGAGCCACCTGGTTGGCTATCATCAGCGCAAGTCCCCATGGTGGCGCAGCATAG
CCGTGGTGTTTTCCAGCCTCAATGCAAGCCTGGATCCTCTCCTGTTCTACTTCAGCAGTAGCGTCGTGCG
CCGGGCTTTTGGAAGAGGACTCCAGGTACTGAGGAACCAGGGTAGCAGCTTGCTCGGCAGGCGGGGAAAG
GATACCGCAGAAGGCACAAACGAGGATCGAGGAGTCGGTCAGGGCGAGGGGATGCCATCATCCGACTTCA
CAACTGAGATCGATACCGGTGGACGCACCCCACCCAGCCTGGGTCCCCAAGATGAGTCCTGCACCACCGC
CAGCTCCTCCCTGGCCAAGGACACTTCATCGACCGGTGAGAACCTGTACTTCCAGCTAAGATTAGATAAA
AGTAAAGTGATTAACAGCGCATTAGAGCTGCTTAATGAGGTCGGAATCGAAGGTTTAACAACCCGTAAAC
TCGCCCAGAAGCTAGGTGTAGAGCAGCCTACATTGTATTGGCATGTAAAAAATAAGCGGGCTTTGCTCGA
CGCCTTAGCCATTGAGATGTTAGATAGGCACCATACTCACTTTTGCCCTTTAGAAGGGGAAAGCTGGCAA
GATTTTTTACGTAATAACGCTAAAAGTTTTAGATGTGCTTTACTAAGTCATCGCGATGGAGCAAAAGTAC
ATTTAGGTACACGGCCTACAGAAAAACAGTATGAAACTCTCGAAAATCAATTAGCCTTTTTATGCCAACA
AGGTTTTTCACTAGAGAATGCATTATATGCACTCAGCGCTGTGGGGCATTTTACTTTAGGTTGCGTATTG
GAAGATCAAGAGCATCAAGTCGCTAAAGAAGAAAGGGAAACACCTACTACTGATAGTATGCCGCCATTAT
TACGACAAGCTATCGAATTATTTGATCACCAAGGTGCAGAGCCAGCCTTCTTATTCGGCCTTGAATTGAT
CATATGCGGATTAGAAAAACAACTTAAATGTGAAAGTGGGTCCGCGTACAGCCGCGCGCGTACGAAAAAC
AATTACGGGTCTACCATCGAGGGCCTGCTCGATCTCCCGGACGACGACGCCCCCGAAGAGGCGGGGCTGG
CGGCTCCGCGCCTGTCCTTTCTCCCCGCGGGACACACGCGCAGACTGTCGACGGCCCCCCCGACCGATGT
CAGCCTGGGGGACGAGCTCCACTTAGACGGCGAGGACGTGGCGATGGCGCATGCCGACGCGCTAGACGAT
TTCGATCTGGACATGTTGGGGGACGGGGATTCCCCGGGTCCGGGATTTACCCCCCACGACTCCGCCCCCT
ACGGCGCTCTGGATATGGCCGACTTCGAGTTTGAGCAGATGTTTACCGATGCCCTTGGAATTGACGAGTA
CGGTGGGTAGTCTAGAGGGCCCGTTTAAACCCGCTGATCAGCCTCGACTGTGCCTTCTAGTTGCCAGCCA
TCTGTTGTTTGCCCCTCCCCCGTGCCTTCCTTGACCCTGGAAGGTGCCACTCCCACTGTCCTTTCCTAAT
AAAATGAGGAAATTGCATCGCATTGTCTGAGTAGGTGTCATTCTATTCTGGGGGGTGGGGTGGGGCAGGA
CAGCAAGGGGGAGGATTGGGAAGACAATAGCAGGCATGCTGGGGATGCGGTGGGCTCTATGGCTTCTGAG
GCGGAAAGAACCAGCTGGGGCTCTAGGGGGTATCCCC
[124 nt withheld, positions 3258-3381]
C
[91 nt withheld, positions 3383-3473]
A
[49 nt withheld, positions 3475-3523]
CCTTTGACGTTGGAGTCCACGTTCTTT
[37 nt withheld, positions 3551-3587]
ACCCTATCTCGGTCTATTCTTTTGATTTATAAGGGATTTTGCCGATTTCGGCCTATTGGTTAAAAAATGA
GCTGATTTAACAAAAATTTAACGCGAATTAATTCTGTGGAATGTGTGTCAGTTAGGGTGTGGAAAGTCCC
CAGGCTCCCCAGCAGGCAGAAGTATGCAAAGCATGCATCTCAATTAGTCAGCAACCAGGTGTGGAAAGTC
CCCAGGCTCCCCAGCAGGCAGAAGTATGCAAAGCATGCATCTCAATTAGTCAGCAACCATAGTCCCGCCC
CTAACTCCGCCCATCCCGCCCCTAACTCCGCCCAGTTCCGCCCATTCTCCGCCCCATGGCTGACTAATTT
TTTTTATTTATGCAGAGGCCGAGGCCGCCTCTGCCTCTGAGCTATTCCAGAAGTAGTGAGGAGGCTTTTT
TGGAGGCCTAGGCTTTTGCAAAAAGCTCCCGGGAGCTTGTATATCCATTTTCGGATCTGATCAAGAGACA
GGATGAGGATCGTTTCGCATGATTGAACAAGATGGATTGCACGCAGGTTCTCCGGCCGCTTGGGTGGAGA
GGCTATTCGGCTATGACTGGGCACAACAGACAATCGGCTGCTCTGATGCCGCCGTGTTCCGGCTGTCAGC
GCAGGGGCGCCCGGTTCTTTTTGTCAAGACCGACCTGTCCGGTGCCCTGAATGAACTGCAGGACGAGGCA
GCGCGGCTATCGTGGCTGGCCACGACGGGCGTTCCTTGCGCAGCTGTGCTCGACGTTGTCACTGAAGCGG
GAAGGGACTGGCTGCTATTGGGCGAAGTGCCGGGGCAGGATCTCCTGTCATCTCACCTTGCTCCTGCCGA
GAAAGTATCCATCATGGCTGATGCAATGCGGCGGCTGCATACGCTTGATCCGGCTACCTGCCCATTCGAC
CACCAAGCGAAACATCGCATCGAGCGAGCACGTACTCGGATGGAAGCCGGTCTTGTCGATCAGGATGATC
TGGACGAAGAGCATCAGGGGCTCGCGCCAGCCGAACTGTTCGCCAGGCTCAAGGCGCGCATGCCCGACGG
CGAGGATCTCGTCGTGACCCATGGCGATGCCTGCTTGCCGAATATCATGGTGGAAAATGGCCGCTTTTCT
GGATTCATCGACTGTGGCCGGCTGGGTGTGGCGGACCGCTATCAGGACATAGCGTTGGCTACCCGTGATA
TTGCTGAAGAGCTTGGCGGCGAATGGGCTGACCGCTTCCTCGTGCTTTACGGTATCGCCGCTCCCGATTC
GCAGCGCATCGCCTTCTATCGCCTTCTTGACGAGTTCTTCTGAGCGGGACTCTGGGGTTCGAAATGACCG
ACCAAGCGACGCCCAACCTGCCATCACGAGATTTCGATTCCACCGCCGCCTTCTATGAAAGGTTGGGCTT
CGGAATCGTTTTCCGGGACGCCGGCTGGATGATCCTCCAGCGCGGGGATCTCATGCTGGAGTTCTTCGCC
CACCCCAACTTGTTTATTGCAGCTTATAATGGTTACAAATAAAGCAATAGCATCACAAATTTCACAAATA
AAGCATTTTTTTCACTGCATTCTAGTTGTGGTTTGTCCAAACTCATCAATGTATCTTATCATGTCTGTAT
ACCGTCGACCTCTAGCTAGAGCTTGGCGTAATCATGGTCATAGCTGTTTCCTGTGTGAAATTGTTATCCG
CTCACAATTCCACACAACATACGAGCCGGAAGCATAAAGTGTAAAGCCTGGGGTGCCTAATGAGTGAGCT
AACTCACATTAATTGCGTTGCGCTCACTGCCCGCTTTCCAGTCGGGAAACCTGTCGTGCCAGCTGCATTA
ATGAATCGGCCAACGCGCGGGGAGAGGCGGTTTGCGTATTGGGCGCTCTTCCGCTTCCTCGCTCACTGAC
TCGCTGCGCTCGGTCGTTCGGCTGCGGCGAGCGGTATCAGCTCACTCAAAGGCGGTAATACGGTTATCCA
CAGAATCAGGGGATAACGCAGGAAAGAACATGTGAGCAAAAGGCCAGCAAAAGGCCAGGAACCGTAAAAA
GGCCGCGTTGCTGGCGTTTTTCCATAGGCTCCGCCCCCCTGACGAGCATCACAAAAATCGACGCTCAAGT
CAGAGGTGGCGAAACCCGACAGGACTATAAAGATACCAGGCGTTTCCCCCTGGAAGCTCCCTCGTGCGCT
CTCCTGTTCCGACCCTGCCGCTTACCGGATACCTGTCCGCCTTTCTCCCTTCGGGAAGCGTGGCGCTTTC
TCATAGCTCACGCTGTAGGTATCTCAGTTCGGTGTAGGTCGTTCGCTCCAAGCTGGGCTGTGTGCACGAA
CCCCCCGTTCAGCCCGACCGCTGCGCCTTATCCGGTAACTATCGTCTTGAGTCCAACCCGGTAAGACACG
ACTTATCGCCACTGGCAGCAGCCACTGGTAACAGGATTAGCAGAGCGAGGTATGTAGGCGGTGCTACAGA
GTTCTTGAAGTGGTGGCCTAACTACGGCTACACTAGAAGAACAGTATTTGGTATCTGCGCTCTGCTGAAG
CCAGTTACCTTCGGAAAAAGAGTTGGTAGCTCTTGATCCGGCAAACAAACCACCGCTGGTAGCGGTGGTT
TTTTTGTTTGCAAGCAGCAGATTACGCGCAGAAAAAAAGGATCTCAAGAAGATCCTTTGATCTTTTCTAC
GGGGTCTGACGCTCAGTGGAACGAAAACTCACGTTAAGGGATTTTGGTCATGAGATTATCAAAAAGGATC
TTCACCTAGATCCTTTTAAATTAAAAATGAAGTTTTAAATCAATCTAAAGTATATATGAGTAAACTTGGT
CTGACAGTTACCAATGCTTAATCAGTGAGGCACCTATCTCAGCGATCTGTCTATTTCGTTCATCCATAGT
TGCCTGACTCCCCGTCGTGTAGATAACTACGATACGGGAGGGCTTACCATCTGGCCCCAGTGCTGCAATG
ATACCGCGAGACCCACGCTCACCGGCTCCAGATTTATCAGCAATAAACCAGCCAGCCGGAAGGGCCGAGC
GCAGAAGTGGTCCTGCAACTTTATCCGCCTCCATCCAGTCTATTAATTGTTGCCGGGAAGCTAGAGTAAG
TAGTTCGCCAGTTAATAGTTTGCGCAACGTTGTTGCCATTGCTACAGGCATCGTGGTGTCACGCTCGTCG
TTTGGTATGGCTTCATTCAGCTCCGGTTCCCAACGATCAAGGCGAGTTACATGATCCCCCATGTTGTGCA
AAAAAGCGGTTAGCTCCTTCGGTCCTCCGATCGTTGTCAGAAGTAAGTTGGCCGCAGTGTTATCACTCAT
GGTTATGGCAGCACTGCATAATTCTCTTACTGTCATGCCATCCGTAAGATGCTTTTCTGTGACTGGTGAG
TACTCAACCAAGTCATTCTGAGAATAGTGTATGCGGCGACCGAGTTGCTCTTGCCCGGCGTCAATACGGG
ATAATACCGCGCCACATAGCAGAACTTTAAAAGTGCTCATCATTGGAAAACGTTCTTCGGGGCGAAAACT
CTCAAGGATCTTACCGCTGTTGAGATCCAGTTCGATGTAACCCACTCGTGCACCCAACTGATCTTCAGCA
TCTTTTACTTTCACCAGCGTTTCTGGGTGAGCAAAAACAGGAAGGCAAAATGCCGCAAAAAAGGGAATAA
GGGCGACACGGAAATGTTGAATACTCATACTCTTCCTTTTTCAATATTATTGAAGCATTTATCAGGGTTA
TTGTCTCATGAGCGGATACATATTTGAATGTATTTAGAAAAATAAACAAATAGGGGTTCCGCGCACATTT
CCCCGAAAAGTGCCACCTGACGTCGACGGATCGGGAGATCTCCCGATCCCCTATGGTGCACTCTCAGTAC
AATCTGCTCTGATGCCGCATAGTTAAGCCAGTATCTGCTCCCTGCTTGTGTGTTGGAGGTCGCTGAGTAG
TGCGCGAGCAAAATTTAAGCTACAACAAGGCAAGGCTTGACCGACAATTGCATGAAGAATCTGCTTAGGG
TTAGGCGTTTTGCGCTGCTTCGCGATGTACGGGCCAGATATACGCGTT
Features (pLannotate 1.2.2; 24 found; start..end, strand, type, name):
      1..380     +  enhancer       CMV enhancer: human cytomegalovirus immediate early enhancer
    381..584     +  promoter       CMV promoter: human cytomegalovirus (CMV) immediate early promoter
    580..613     +  LTR            5' LTR (truncated) (fragment): truncated 5' long terminal repeat (LTR) from HIV-1
    629..647     +  promoter       T7 promoter: promoter for bacteriophage T7 RNA polymerase
    806..826     +  CDS            3xFLAG (fragment): three tandem FLAG® epitope tags
    839..1828    +  CDS            FFAR2: FFAR2_HUMAN - Also known as FFA2, GPCR43, GPR43. Experimental evidence at protein level: Swiss-Prot protein existence level 1. G protein-coupled receptor that is activated by a major product of dietary fiber digestion, the short chain fatty acids (SCFAs), and that plays a role in the regulation of whole-body energy homeostasis and in intestinal immunity. In omnivorous mammals, the short chain fatty acids acetate, propionate and butyrate are produced primarily by the gut microbiome that metabolizes dietary fibers. SCFAs serve as a source of energy but also act as signaling molecules. That G pro
   1841..1921    +  CDS            AVPR2 (fragment): V2R_HUMAN - Also known as ADHR, DIR, DIR3, V2R. Experimental evidence at protein level: Swiss-Prot protein existence level 1. Receptor for arginine vasopressin. The activity of this receptor is mediated by G proteins which activate adenylate cyclase. Involved in renal water reabsorption. From Homo sapiens (Human).
   1949..2562    +  CDS            TetR (fragment): tetracycline repressor TetR; tetR from transposon Tn10; TetR binds to the tetracycline operator tetO to inhibit transcription. This inhibition can be relieved by adding tetracycline or doxycycline.
   2714..2947    +  CDS            VP16 AD: transcriptional activation domain of herpes simplex virus protein VP16 (Triezenberg et al., 1988; Cousens et al., 1989); UL48
   2988..3212    +  polyA_signal   bGH poly(A) signal: bovine growth hormone polyadenylation signal
   3216..3237    +  promoter       SV40 promoter (fragment): SV40 enhancer and early promoter
   3258..3686    +  rep_origin     f1 ori (sequence partly withheld): f1 bacteriophage origin of replication; arrow indicates direction of (+) strand synthesis
   3700..4029    +  promoter       SV40 promoter: SV40 enhancer and early promoter
   4096..4887    +  CDS            neo: KKA2_KLEPN - Also known as kan, nptII. Experimental evidence at protein level: Swiss-Prot protein existence level 1. Resistance to kanamycin, neomycin, paromomycin, ribostamycin, butirosin and gentamicin B. From Klebsiella pneumoniae.
   4911..5069    +  CDS            ble (fragment): BLE_KLEPN - Experimental evidence at protein level: Swiss-Prot protein existence level 1. Binding protein with a strong affinity to the bleomycin family of antibiotics. Binds to CL990; an antimitotic-antibiotic compound. From Klebsiella pneumoniae.
   5064..5185    +  polyA_signal   SV40 poly(A) signal: SV40 polyadenylation signal
   5258..5274    -  protein_bind   lac operator: The lac repressor binds to the lac operator to inhibit transcription in E. coli. This inhibition can be relieved by adding lactose or isopropyl-β-D-thiogalactopyranoside (IPTG). lac repressor encoded by lacI
   5282..5312    -  promoter       lac promoter: promoter for the E. coli lac operon
   5327..5348    -  protein_bind   CAP binding site: CAP binding activates transcription in the presence of cAMP. E. coli catabolite activator protein
   5361..5453    -  CDS            lacI (fragment): lac repressor; lacI; The lac repressor binds to the lac operator to inhibit transcription in E. coli. This inhibition can be relieved by adding lactose or isopropyl-β-D-thiogalactopyranoside (IPTG).
   5636..6224    -  rep_origin     ori: high-copy-number ColE1/pMB1/pBR322/pUC origin of replication
   6395..7255    -  CDS            AmpR: β-lactamase; bla; confers resistance to ampicillin, carbenicillin, and related antibiotics
   7256..7360    -  promoter       AmpR promoter: bla
   7419..7471    -  misc_feature   bom (fragment): basis of mobility region from pBR322
