[The description below was written by a language model from this plasmid's Addgene catalogue record and pLannotate feature annotations shown in this document.]
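Description:
FFA2-Tango is a mammalian expression plasmid from the PRESTO-Tango collection, built on an "empty Tango" vector that derives from pcDNA3.1(+). It is propagated in E. coli through a high-copy ColE1/pUC-type origin with ampicillin resistance (AmpR under its own bla promoter). It also carries an f1 origin. An SV40 promoter-driven neomycin phosphotransferase cassette with an SV40 polyadenylation signal allows G418 selection in mammalian cells. The sequenced record is about 7.6 kb, consistent with the stated backbone size plus the 990 bp insert.

The payload is a single fusion open reading frame driven by the CMV enhancer/promoter and terminated by the bGH polyadenylation signal; a T7 promoter also lies upstream. An N-terminal FLAG epitope supplied by the backbone precedes the human free fatty acid receptor 2 (FFAR2, also called FFA2 or GPR43), a GPCR activated by short-chain fatty acids. The receptor was cloned using NotI at the 5′ end. Downstream of the receptor, the annotation shows a short fragment of the vasopressin V2 receptor, followed by TetR and the VP16 activation domain, which together form the tTA transcriptional activator. In the Tango design, agonist-driven arrestin recruitment to the receptor leads to release of the tethered tTA, which then activates a tTA-responsive reporter supplied separately by the assay cells. A protease cleavage site between the V2 segment and tTA would be expected in this design, but the feature table does not annotate one. The depositor notes that most vectors in the series carry an XbaI site rather than XhoI after tTA. A few small annotated fragments (HIV-1 LTR, ble, lacI) appear to be incidental matches. The plasmid is used for arrestin-translocation-based screening of ligands across the human GPCR repertoire and was produced under a programme focused on understudied druggable proteins.
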