Addgene plasmid #66281: FFA2-Tango
Purpose: Expression of G protein-coupled receptors for PRESTO-Tango: parallel receptorome expression and screening via transcriptional output, with transcriptional activation following arrestin translocation
Depositing lab: Bryan Roth. Publication: PRESTO-Tango as an open-source resource for interrogation of the druggable human GPCRome. Kroeze WK, Sassano MF, Huang XP, Lansu K, McCorvy JD, Giguere PM, Sciaky N, Roth BL. Nat Struct Mol Biol. 2015 May;22(5):362-9. doi: 10.1038/nsmb.3014. Epub 2015 Apr 20. PubMed 25895059.
Backbone
  Vector backbone: empty Tango
  Backbone size w/o insert (bp): 6632
  Vector type: Mammalian Expression
  Selectable markers: Neomycin (select with G418)
Growth in bacteria
  Bacterial resistance: Ampicillin, 100 μg/mL
  Growth temperature: 37°C
  Growth strain: DH5alpha
  Copy number: High Copy
Gene/Insert
  Gene/Insert name: FFA2 (alt name: GPR43)
  Species: H. sapiens (human)
  Insert size (bp): 990
  Entrez Gene: FFAR2 (a.k.a. FFA2R, GPR43)
  Promoter: CMV
  Tag / fusion protein: FLAG (N terminal on backbone)
  Cloning method: Restriction Enzyme; 5′ cloning site NotI (not destroyed); 3′ cloning site XhoI (unknown if destroyed)
  Sequencing primers: 5′ CMV-F; 3′ Tet-R
Terms and licenses: Academic/Nonprofit Terms; Industry Terms: Not Available to Industry
Depositor comments: Please note: Most of the PRESTO-Tango vectors do not contain the XhoI cut site downstream of the tTA sequence and instead carry an XbaI site. If you need to perform an XhoI digest we recommend sequencing with a forward primer at the C-terminus of tTA to determine which of the two sites is present. Suggested primer: 5-gagctccacttagacggcgagg-3. Original backbone was pcDNA3.1(+). These plasmids were generated as part of the Illuminating the Druggable Genome (IDG) program sponsored by the NIH Common Fund. The goal of this program is to identify, gather, and distribute information and resources for proteins that currently are not well-studied yet belong to commonly drug-targeted protein families: protein kinases, non-olfactory G-protein coupled receptors (GPCRs), and ion channels. The IDG program is designed to develop fundamental research tools for understudied proteins, elucidate their function, and disseminate the IDG-related resources and data to the greater scientific community.
How to cite: FFA2-Tango was a gift from Bryan Roth (Addgene plasmid # 66281 ; http://n2t.net/addgene:66281 ; RRID:Addgene_66281)
