>Addgene plasmid #66281 | FFA2-Tango | depositor partial sequence | sequence record 113175 | empty Tango
GACGGATCGGGAGATCTCCCGATCCCCTATGGTGCACTCTCAGTACAATCTGCTCTGATGCCGCATAGTT
AAGCCAGTATCTGCTCCCTGCTTGTGTGTTGGAGGTCGCTGAGTAGTGCGCGAGCAAAATTTAAGCTACA
ACAAGGCAAGGCTTGACCGACAATTGCATGAAGAATCTGCTTAGGGTTAGGCGTTTTGCGCTGCTTCGCG
ATGTACGGGCCAGATATACGCGTTGACATTGATTATTGACTAGTTATTAATAGTAATCAATTACGGGGTC
ATTAGTTCATAGCCCATATATGGAGTTCCGCGTTACATAACTTACGGTAAATGGCCCGCCTGGCTGACCG
CCCAACGACCCCCGCCCATTGACGTCAATAATGACGTATGTTCCCATAGTAACGCCAATAGGGACTTTCC
ATTGACGTCAATGGGTGGAGTATTTACGGTAAACTGCCCACTTGGCAGTACATCAAGTGTATCATATGCC
AAGTACGCCCCCTATTGACGTCAATGACGGTAAATGGCCCGCCTGGCATTATGCCCAGTACATGACCTTA
TGGGACTTTCCTACTTGGCAGTACATCTACGTATTAGTCATCGCTATTACCATGGTGATGCGGTTTTGGC
AGTACATCAATGGGCGTGGATAGCGGTTTGACTCACGGGGATTTCCAAGTCTCCACCCCATTGACGTCAA
TGGGAGTTTGTTTTGGCACCAAAATCAACGGGACTTTCCAAAATGTCGTAACAACTCCGCCCCATTGACG
CAAATGGGCGGTAGGCGTGTACGGTGGGAGGTCTATATAAGCAGAGCTCTCTGGCTAACTAGAGAACCCA
CTGCTTACTGGCTTATCGAAATTAATACGACTCACTATAGGGAGACCCAAGCTGGCTAGCGTTTAAACTT
AAGCTTGGTACCGAGCTCGGATCCACTAGTCCAGTGTGGTGGAATTCTGCAGATATCCAGCACAGTGGCG
GCCGCGCCACCATGAAGACGATCATCGCCCTGAGCTACATCTTCTGCCTGGTATTCGCCGACTACAAGGA
CGATGATGACGCCAGCATCGATACCGGTGGACGCACCCCACCCAGCCTGGGTCCCCAAGATGAGTCCTGC
ACCACCGCCAGCTCCTCCCTGGCCAAGGACACTTCATCGACCGGTGAGAACCTGTACTTCCAGCTAAGAT
TAGATAAAAGTAAAGTGATTAACAGCGCATTAGAGCTGCTTAATGAGGTCGGAATCGAAGGTTTAACAAC
CCGTAAACTCGCCCAGAAGCTAGGTGTAGAGCAGCCTACATTGTATTGGCATGTAAAAAATAAGCGGGCT
TTGCTCGACGCCTTAGCCATTGAGATGTTAGATAGGCACCATACTCACTTTTGCCCTTTAGAAGGGGAAA
GCTGGCAAGATTTTTTACGTAATAACGCTAAAAGTTTTAGATGTGCTTTACTAAGTCATCGCGATGGAGC
AAAAGTACATTTAGGTACACGGCCTACAGAAAAACAGTATGAAACTCTCGAAAATCAATTAGCCTTTTTA
TGCCAACAAGGTTTTTCACTAGAGAATGCATTATATGCACTCAGCGCTGTGGGGCATTTTACTTTAGGTT
GCGTATTGGAAGATCAAGAGCATCAAGTCGCTAAAGAAGAAAGGGAAACACCTACTACTGATAGTATGCC
GCCATTATTACGACAAGCTATCGAATTATTTGATCACCAAGGTGCAGAGCCAGCCTTCTTATTCGGCCTT
GAATTGATCATATGCGGATTAGAAAAACAACTTAAATGTGAAAGTGGGTCCGCGTACAGCCGCGCGCGTA
CGAAAAACAATTACGGGTCTACCATCGAGGGCCTGCTCGATCTCCCGGACGACGACGCCCCCGAAGAGGC
GGGGCTGGCGGCTCCGCGCCTGTCCTTTCTCCCCGCGGGACACACGCGCAGACTGTCGACGGCCCCCCCG
ACCGATGTCAGCCTGGGGGACGAGCTCCACTTAGACGGCGAGGACGTGGCGATGGCGCATGCCGACGCGC
TAGACGATTTCGATCTGGACATGTTGGGGGACGGGGATTCCCCGGGTCCGGGATTTACCCCCCACGACTC
CGCCCCCTACGGCGCTCTGGATATGGCCGACTTCGAGTTTGAGCAGATGTTTACCGATGCCCTTGGAATT
GACGAGTACGGTGGGTAGCTCGAGTCTAGAGGGCCCGTTTAAACCCGCTGATCAGCCTCGACTGTGCCTT
CTAGTTGCCAGCCATCTGTTGTTTGCCCCTCCCCCGTGCCTTCCTTGACCCTGGAAGGTGCCACTCCCAC
TGTCCTTTCCTAATAAAATGAGGAAATTGCATCGCATTGTCTGAGTAGGTGTCATTCTATTCTGGGGGGT
GGGGTGGGGCAGGACAGCAAGGGGGAGGATTGGGAAGACAATAGCAGGCATGCTGGGGATGCGGTGGGCT
CTATGGCTTCTGAGGCGGAAAGAACCAGCTGGGGCTCTAGGGGGTATCCCC
[124 nt withheld, positions 2502-2625]
C
[91 nt withheld, positions 2627-2717]
A
[49 nt withheld, positions 2719-2767]
CCTTTGACGTTGGAGTCCACGTTCTTT
[37 nt withheld, positions 2795-2831]
ACCCTATCTCGGTCTATTCTTTTGATTTATAAGGGATTTTGCCGATTTCGGCCTATTGGTTAAAAAATGA
GCTGATTTAACAAAAATTTAACGCGAATTAATTCTGTGGAATGTGTGTCAGTTAGGGTGTGGAAAGTCCC
CAGGCTCCCCAGCAGGCAGAAGTATGCAAAGCATGCATCTCAATTAGTCAGCAACCAGGTGTGGAAAGTC
CCCAGGCTCCCCAGCAGGCAGAAGTATGCAAAGCATGCATCTCAATTAGTCAGCAACCATAGTCCCGCCC
CTAACTCCGCCCATCCCGCCCCTAACTCCGCCCAGTTCCGCCCATTCTCCGCCCCATGGCTGACTAATTT
TTTTTATTTATGCAGAGGCCGAGGCCGCCTCTGCCTCTGAGCTATTCCAGAAGTAGTGAGGAGGCTTTTT
TGGAGGCCTAGGCTTTTGCAAAAAGCTCCCGGGAGCTTGTATATCCATTTTCGGATCTGATCAAGAGACA
GGATGAGGATCGTTTCGCATGATTGAACAAGATGGATTGCACGCAGGTTCTCCGGCCGCTTGGGTGGAGA
GGCTATTCGGCTATGACTGGGCACAACAGACAATCGGCTGCTCTGATGCCGCCGTGTTCCGGCTGTCAGC
GCAGGGGCGCCCGGTTCTTTTTGTCAAGACCGACCTGTCCGGTGCCCTGAATGAACTGCAGGACGAGGCA
GCGCGGCTATCGTGGCTGGCCACGACGGGCGTTCCTTGCGCAGCTGTGCTCGACGTTGTCACTGAAGCGG
GAAGGGACTGGCTGCTATTGGGCGAAGTGCCGGGGCAGGATCTCCTGTCATCTCACCTTGCTCCTGCCGA
GAAAGTATCCATCATGGCTGATGCAATGCGGCGGCTGCATACGCTTGATCCGGCTACCTGCCCATTCGAC
CACCAAGCGAAACATCGCATCGAGCGAGCACGTACTCGGATGGAAGCCGGTCTTGTCGATCAGGATGATC
TGGACGAAGAGCATCAGGGGCTCGCGCCAGCCGAACTGTTCGCCAGGCTCAAGGCGCGCATGCCCGACGG
CGAGGATCTCGTCGTGACCCATGGCGATGCCTGCTTGCCGAATATCATGGTGGAAAATGGCCGCTTTTCT
GGATTCATCGACTGTGGCCGGCTGGGTGTGGCGGACCGCTATCAGGACATAGCGTTGGCTACCCGTGATA
TTGCTGAAGAGCTTGGCGGCGAATGGGCTGACCGCTTCCTCGTGCTTTACGGTATCGCCGCTCCCGATTC
GCAGCGCATCGCCTTCTATCGCCTTCTTGACGAGTTCTTCTGAGCGGGACTCTGGGGTTCGAAATGACCG
ACCAAGCGACGCCCAACCTGCCATCACGAGATTTCGATTCCACCGCCGCCTTCTATGAAAGGTTGGGCTT
CGGAATCGTTTTCCGGGACGCCGGCTGGATGATCCTCCAGCGCGGGGATCTCATGCTGGAGTTCTTCGCC
CACCCCAACTTGTTTATTGCAGCTTATAATGGTTACAAATAAAGCAATAGCATCACAAATTTCACAAATA
AAGCATTTTTTTCACTGCATTCTAGTTGTGGTTTGTCCAAACTCATCAATGTATCTTATCATGTCTGTAT
ACCGTCGACCTCTAGCTAGAGCTTGGCGTAATCATGGTCATAGCTGTTTCCTGTGTGAAATTGTTATCCG
CTCACAATTCCACACAACATACGAGCCGGAAGCATAAAGTGTAAAGCCTGGGGTGCCTAATGAGTGAGCT
AACTCACATTAATTGCGTTGCGCTCACTGCCCGCTTTCCAGTCGGGAAACCTGTCGTGCCAGCTGCATTA
ATGAATCGGCCAACGCGCGGGGAGAGGCGGTTTGCGTATTGGGCGCTCTTCCGCTTCCTCGCTCACTGAC
TCGCTGCGCTCGGTCGTTCGGCTGCGGCGAGCGGTATCAGCTCACTCAAAGGCGGTAATACGGTTATCCA
CAGAATCAGGGGATAACGCAGGAAAGAACATGTGAGCAAAAGGCCAGCAAAAGGCCAGGAACCGTAAAAA
GGCCGCGTTGCTGGCGTTTTTCCATAGGCTCCGCCCCCCTGACGAGCATCACAAAAATCGACGCTCAAGT
CAGAGGTGGCGAAACCCGACAGGACTATAAAGATACCAGGCGTTTCCCCCTGGAAGCTCCCTCGTGCGCT
CTCCTGTTCCGACCCTGCCGCTTACCGGATACCTGTCCGCCTTTCTCCCTTCGGGAAGCGTGGCGCTTTC
TCATAGCTCACGCTGTAGGTATCTCAGTTCGGTGTAGGTCGTTCGCTCCAAGCTGGGCTGTGTGCACGAA
CCCCCCGTTCAGCCCGACCGCTGCGCCTTATCCGGTAACTATCGTCTTGAGTCCAACCCGGTAAGACACG
ACTTATCGCCACTGGCAGCAGCCACTGGTAACAGGATTAGCAGAGCGAGGTATGTAGGCGGTGCTACAGA
GTTCTTGAAGTGGTGGCCTAACTACGGCTACACTAGAAGAACAGTATTTGGTATCTGCGCTCTGCTGAAG
CCAGTTACCTTCGGAAAAAGAGTTGGTAGCTCTTGATCCGGCAAACAAACCACCGCTGGTAGCGGTTTTT
TTGTTTGCAAGCAGCAGATTACGCGCAGAAAAAAAGGATCTCAAGAAGATCCTTTGATCTTTTCTACGGG
GTCTGACGCTCAGTGGAACGAAAACTCACGTTAAGGGATTTTGGTCATGAGATTATCAAAAAGGATCTTC
ACCTAGATCCTTTTAAATTAAAAATGAAGTTTTAAATCAATCTAAAGTATATATGAGTAAACTTGGTCTG
ACAGTTACCAATGCTTAATCAGTGAGGCACCTATCTCAGCGATCTGTCTATTTCGTTCATCCATAGTTGC
CTGACTCCCCGTCGTGTAGATAACTACGATACGGGAGGGCTTACCATCTGGCCCCAGTGCTGCAATGATA
CCGCGAGACCCACGCTCACCGGCTCCAGATTTATCAGCAATAAACCAGCCAGCCGGAAGGGCCGAGCGCA
GAAGTGGTCCTGCAACTTTATCCGCCTCCATCCAGTCTATTAATTGTTGCCGGGAAGCTAGAGTAAGTAG
TTCGCCAGTTAATAGTTTGCGCAACGTTGTTGCCATTGCTACAGGCATCGTGGTGTCACGCTCGTCGTTT
GGTATGGCTTCATTCAGCTCCGGTTCCCAACGATCAAGGCGAGTTACATGATCCCCCATGTTGTGCAAAA
AAGCGGTTAGCTCCTTCGGTCCTCCGATCGTTGTCAGAAGTAAGTTGGCCGCAGTGTTATCACTCATGGT
TATGGCAGCACTGCATAATTCTCTTACTGTCATGCCATCCGTAAGATGCTTTTCTGTGACTGGTGAGTAC
TCAACCAAGTCATTCTGAGAATAGTGTATGCGGCGACCGAGTTGCTCTTGCCCGGCGTCAATACGGGATA
ATACCGCGCCACATAGCAGAACTTTAAAAGTGCTCATCATTGGAAAACGTTCTTCGGGGCGAAAACTCTC
AAGGATCTTACCGCTGTTGAGATCCAGTTCGATGTAACCCACTCGTGCACCCAACTGATCTTCAGCATCT
TTTACTTTCACCAGCGTTTCTGGGTGAGCAAAAACAGGAAGGCAAAATGCCGCAAAAAAGGGAATAAGGG
CGACACGGAAATGTTGAATACTCATACTCTTCCTTTTTCAATATTATTGAAGCATTTATCAGGGTTATTG
TCTCATGAGCGGATACATATTTGAATGTATTTAGAAAAATAAACAAATAGGGGTTCCGCGCACATTTCCC
CGAAAAGTGCCACCTGACGTC
