>Addgene plasmid #66281 | FFA2-Tango | depositor partial sequence | sequence record 113176 | FFA2 (GPR43)
ATGCTTCCAGACTGGAAATCTTCCCTGATACTGATGGCCTACATAATTATTTTCCTTACAGGTCTCCCTG
CTAATCTGCTGGCCCTGAGGGCTTTTGTCGGCAGGATCCGCCAGCCCCAACCCGCCCCTGTCCACATCCT
CTTGCTGTCCCTGACCCTGGCGGATCTCCTGTTGCTGCTTCTTCTCCCTTTTAAGATTATTGAAGCCGCT
TCCAATTTCAGGTGGTACTTGCCCAAGGTGGTATGCGCCCTTACCTCCTTTGGCTTCTACAGTAGCATCT
ACTGCTCCACTTGGCTTTTGGCAGGAATCTCCATTGAGCGCTATCTCGGCGTAGCATTCCCCGTGCAGTA
CAAGCTCTCACGCCGCCCTCTCTATGGAGTGATAGCTGCACTCGTGGCTTGGGTTATGAGTTTCGGCCAT
TGCACCATCGTGATTATCGTACAGTATCTGAATACCACCGAGCAGGTGAGGAGCGGGAACGAAATAACAT
GTTACGAGAATTTTACGGATAATCAGCTCGACGTCGTTTTGCCGGTTCGGCTGGAACTGTGCTTGGTGCT
GTTCTTCATCCCAATGGCAGTTACCATCTTTTGTTATTGGAGATTTGTGTGGATCATGCTTTCCCAACCT
TTGGTAGGGGCACAGAGAAGGCGCCGAGCTGTTGGATTGGCTGTTGTTACCCTGCTGAATTTCCTCGTGT
GCTTTGGCCCATATAATGTGAGCCACCTGGTTGGCTATCATCAGCGCAAGTCCCCATGGTGGCGCAGCAT
AGCCGTGGTGTTTTCCAGCCTCAATGCAAGCCTGGATCCTCTCCTGTTCTACTTCAGCAGTAGCGTCGTG
CGCCGGGCTTTTGGAAGAGGACTCCAGGTACTGAGGAACCAGGGTAGCAGCTTGCTCGGCAGGCGGGGAA
AGGATACCGCAGAAGGCACAAACGAGGATCGAGGAGTCGGTCAGGGCGAGGGGATGCCATCATCCGACTT
CACAACTGAG
