>Addgene plasmid #66281 | FFA2-Tango | addgene partial sequence | sequence record 117029 | CMV-F 5'-CGCAAATGGGCGGTAGGCGTG-3'
TCTCTGGCTAACTAGAGAACCCACTGCTTACTGGCTTATCGAAATTAATACGACTCACTATAGGGAGACC
CAAGCTGGCTAGCGTTTAAACTTAAGCTTGGTACCGAGCTCGGATCCACTAGTCCAGTGTGGTGGAATTC
TGCAGATATCCAGCACAGTGGCGGCCGCGCCACCATGAAGACGATCATCGCCCTGAGCTACATCTTCTGC
CTGGTATTCGCCGACTACAAGGACGATGATGACGCCAGCATCGATATGCTTCCAGACTGGAAATCTTCCC
TGATACTGATGGCCTACATAATTATTTTCCTTACAGGTCTCCCTGCTAATCTGCTGGCCCTGAGGGCTTT
TGTCGGCAGGATCCGCCAGCCCCAACCCGCCCCTGTCCACATCCTCTTGCTGTCCCTGACCCTGGCGGAT
CTCCTGTTGCTGCTTCTTCTCCCTTTTAAGATTATTGAAGCCGCTTCCAATTTCAGGTGGTACTTGCCCA
AGGTGGTATGCGCCCTTACCTCCTTTGGCTTCTACAGTAGCATCTACTGCTCCACTTGGCTTTTGGCAGG
AATCTCCATTGAGCGCTATCTCGGCGTAGCATTCCCCGTGCAGTACAAGCTCTCACGCCGCCCTCTCTAT
GGAGTGATAGCTGCACTCGTGGCTTGGGTTATGAGTTTCGGCCATTGCACCATCGTGATTATCGTACAGT
ATCTGAATACCACCGAGCAGGTGAGGAGCGGGAACGAAATAACATGTTACGAGAATTTTACGGATAATCA
GCTCGACGTCGTTTTGCCGGTTCGGCTGGAACTGTGCTTGGTGCTGTTCTTCATCCCAATGGCAGTTACC
ATCTTTTGTTATTGGAGATTTGTGTGGATCATGCTTTCCCAACCTTTGGTAGGGGCACAGAGAAGGCGCC
GAGCTGTTGGATTGGCTGTTGTTACCCTGCTGAATTTCCTCGTGTGCTTTGGCCCATATAATGTGAGCCA
CCTGGTTGGCTATCATCAGCGCAAGTCCCCATGGTGGCGCAGCATAGCCGTGGTGTTTTCCAGCCTCAAT
GCAAGCCTGGATCCTCTCCTGTTCTACTTCA
