>Addgene plasmid #66281 | FFA2-Tango | addgene partial sequence | sequence record 117685 | Tet-R 5'-GGCGAGTTTACGGGTTGTTA-3'
CTCTAATGCGCTGTTAATCACTTTACTTTTATCTAATCTTAGCTGGAAGTACAGGTTCTCACCGGTCGAT
GAAGTGTCCTTGGCCAGGGAGGAGCTGGCGGTGGTGCAGGACTCATCTTGGGGACCCAGGCTGGGTGGGG
TGCGTCCACCGGTATCGATCTCAGTTGTGAAGTCGGATGATGGCATCCCCTCGCCCTGACCGACTCCTCG
ATCCTCGTTTGTGCCTTCTGCGGTATCCTTTCCCCGCCTGCCGAGCAAGCTGCTACCCTGGTTCCTCAGT
ACCTGGAGTCCTCTTCCAAAAGCCCGGCGCACGACGCTACTGCTGAAGTAGAACAGGAGAGGATCCAGGC
TTGCATTGAGGCTGGAAAACACCACGGCTATGCTGCGCCACCATGGGGACTTGCGCTGATGATAGCCAAC
CAGGTGGCTCACATTATATGGGCCAAAGCACACGAGGAAATTCAGCAGGGTAACAACAGCCAATCCAACA
GCTCGGCGCCTTCTCTGTGCCCCTACCAAAGGTTGGGAAAGCATGATCCACACAAATCTCCAATAACAAA
AGATGGTAACTGCCATTGGGATGAAGAACAGCACCAAGCACAGTTCCAGCCGAACCGGCAAAACGACGTC
GAGCTGATTATCCGTAAAATTCTCGTAACATGTTATTTCGTTCCCGCTCCTCACCTGCTCGGTGGTATTC
AGATACTGTACGATAATCACGATGGTGCAATGGCCGAAACTCATAACCCAAGCCACGAGTGCAGCTATCA
CTCCATAGAGAGGGCGGCGTGAGAGCTTGTACTGCACGGGGAATGCTACGCCGAGATAGCGCTCAATGGA
GATTCCTGCCAAAAGCCAAGTGGAGCAGTAGATGCTACTGTAGAAGCCAAAGGAGGTAAGGGCGCATACC
ACCTTGGGCAAGTACCACCTGAAATTGGAAGCGGCTTCAATAATCTTAAAAGGGAGAAGAAGCAGCAACA
GGAGATCCGCCAGGGTCAGGGACAGCAAGAGGATGTGGACAGGGGCGGGTTGGGGCTGGCGGATCCTGCC
